Addgene plasmid #76572: NME5 gRNA (BRDN0001147117)
Purpose: 3rd generation lentiviral gRNA plasmid targeting human NME5
Depositing lab: John Doench & David Root. Depositing organization: Broad Institute. Publication: Optimized sgRNA design to maximize activity and minimize off-target effects of CRISPR-Cas9. Doench JG, Fusi N, Sullender M, Hegde M, Vaimberg EW, Donovan KF, Smith I, Tothova Z, Wilen C, Orchard R, Virgin HW, Listgarten J, Root DE. Nat Biotechnol. 2016 Jan 18. doi: 10.1038/nbt.3437. PubMed 26780180.
Backbone
  Vector backbone: lentiGuide-Puro
  Backbone manufacturer: Zhang Lab (Addgene plasmid # 52963)
  Vector type: Mammalian Expression, Lentiviral, CRISPR
  Selectable markers: Puromycin
Growth in bacteria
  Bacterial resistance: Ampicillin, 100 μg/mL
  Growth temperature: 37°C
  Growth strain: DH5alpha
  Copy number: High Copy
Gene/Insert
  Gene/Insert name: NME5 (alt names: NME5; NM_003551.2)
  gRNA/shRNA sequence: AAAAGTTACTACATTGCTCA
  Species: H. sapiens (human)
  Entrez Gene: NME5 (a.k.a. NM23H5, RSPH23, NM23-H5)
  Promoter: hU6
  Cloning method: Unknown
  Sequencing primers: 5′ U6-F; 3′ pS2-R
Terms and licenses: Academic/Nonprofit Terms; Industry Terms: Not Available to Industry
Depositor comments: The gRNA was designed to target the following Genbank reference sequence(s): NM_003551.2. Note that this plasmid does NOT contain Cas9. It should be used in conjunction with lentiCas9-Blast (Addgene #52962) or otherwise with cell lines already expressing Cas9. Browse the full kinome gRNA library at http://www.addgene.org/pooled-library/broadgpp-human-kinome/ or visit http://www.broadinstitute.org/rnai/public/ for detailed protocols and information.
How to cite: NME5 gRNA (BRDN0001147117) was a gift from John Doench & David Root (Addgene plasmid # 76572 ; http://n2t.net/addgene:76572 ; RRID:Addgene_76572)
