[The description below was written by a language model from this plasmid's Addgene catalogue record and pLannotate feature annotations shown in this document.]
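Description:
NME5 gRNA (BRDN0001147117) is a third-generation lentiviral transfer plasmid built on the lentiGuide-Puro backbone that expresses a single CRISPR guide RNA against human NME5 (also known as NM23-H5 or RSPH23), designed against the NM_003551.2 reference transcript. It is propagated in E. coli as a high-copy plasmid through a ColE1/pUC-type origin and selected with ampicillin via the β-lactamase gene. The bacterial portion also carries an f1 origin, lac regulatory remnants and T7/T3 promoters, and an SV40 origin and poly(A) signal lie just outside the 3' LTR.

The proviral region begins with an RSV promoter fused to a truncated HIV-1 5' LTR, which makes genomic RNA production in packaging cells independent of Tat. It is followed by the Ψ packaging signal with a partial gag sequence, the Rev response element for Rev-dependent nuclear export, and a cPPT/CTS that aids nuclear import of the reverse-transcribed genome. Within this frame, a human U6 RNA polymerase III promoter drives the NME5-specific spacer joined to the Streptococcus pyogenes gRNA scaffold. A separate cassette uses the EF-1α core promoter with its intron A to express puromycin N-acetyltransferase for selection of transduced mammalian cells. A WPRE enhances transcript expression, and the ΔU3 3' LTR renders the integrated provirus self-inactivating.

The plasmid does not encode Cas9, so it is meant to be used with a separate Cas9 lentiviral vector or in cells that already express Cas9, to disrupt NME5. It belongs to a human kinome gRNA collection associated with work on optimised sgRNA design rules.
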