Features (pLannotate 1.2.2; 29 found; start..end, strand, type, name):
     14..80      +  CDS            small t antigen (fragment): SV40 (simian virus 40) small t antigen
    106..317     +  promoter       EF-1α core promoter: core promoter for human elongation factor EF-1α
    318..1256    +  intron         EF-1α intron A: intron upstream of the start codon of human EF-1α
   1278..1877    +  CDS            PuroR (fragment): puromycin N-acetyltransferase; pac from Streptomyces; confers resistance to puromycin
   1893..2481    +  misc_feature   WPRE: woodchuck hepatitis virus posttranscriptional regulatory element
   2532..2551    +  misc_feature   cPPT/CTS (fragment): central polypurine tract and central termination sequence of HIV-1
   2553..2786    +  LTR            3' LTR (ΔU3): self-inactivating 3' long terminal repeat (LTR) from HIV-1
   2864..2985    +  polyA_signal   SV40 poly(A) signal: SV40 polyadenylation signal
   3025..3160    +  rep_origin     SV40 ori: SV40 origin of replication
   3181..3199    -  promoter       T7 promoter: promoter for bacteriophage T7 RNA polymerase
   3207..3362    +  CDS            lacZα (fragment): LacZα fragment of β-galactosidase; lacZ fragment
   3367..3795    +  rep_origin     f1 ori (sequence partly withheld): f1 bacteriophage origin of replication; arrow indicates direction of (+) strand synthesis
   3848..3952    +  promoter       AmpR promoter: bla
   3953..4813    +  CDS            AmpR: β-lactamase; bla; confers resistance to ampicillin, carbenicillin, and related antibiotics
   4984..5572    +  rep_origin     ori: high-copy-number ColE1/pMB1/pBR322/pUC origin of replication
   5755..5847    +  CDS            lacI (fragment): lac repressor; lacI; The lac repressor binds to the lac operator to inhibit transcription in E. coli. This inhibition can be relieved by adding lactose or isopropyl-β-D-thiogalactopyranoside (IPTG).
   5860..5881    +  protein_bind   CAP binding site: CAP binding activates transcription in the presence of cAMP. E. coli catabolite activator protein
   5896..5926    +  promoter       lac promoter: promoter for the E. coli lac operon
   5934..5950    +  protein_bind   lac operator: The lac repressor binds to the lac operator to inhibit transcription in E. coli. This inhibition can be relieved by adding lactose or isopropyl-β-D-thiogalactopyranoside (IPTG). lac repressor encoded by lacI
   5995..6013    +  promoter       T3 promoter: promoter for bacteriophage T3 RNA polymerase
   6041..6267    +  promoter       RSV promoter: Rous sarcoma virus enhancer/promoter
   6268..6448    +  LTR            5' LTR (truncated): truncated 5' long terminal repeat (LTR) from HIV-1
   6495..6620    +  misc_feature   HIV-1 Ψ: packaging signal of human immunodeficiency virus type 1
   6604..6967    +  CDS            HIV-1 gag (fragment): gag protein from human immunodeficiency virus 1; gag
   7113..7346    +  misc_feature   RRE: The Rev response element (RRE) of HIV-1 allows for Rev-dependent mRNA export from the nucleus to the cytoplasm.
   7723..7749    +  CDS            Rev (fragment): human immunodeficiency virus 1 (HIV-1) Rev protein; rev; enhances nuclear export of unspliced and incompletely spliced viral mRNAs
   7753..7993    +  promoter       U6 promoter: RNA polymerase III promoter for human U6 snRNA
   8023..8098    +  misc_RNA       gRNA scaffold: guide RNA scaffold for the Streptococcus pyogenes CRISPR/Cas9 system
   8154..8271    +  misc_feature   cPPT/CTS: central polypurine tract and central termination sequence of HIV-1
>Addgene plasmid #76572 | NME5 gRNA (BRDN0001147117) | addgene full sequence | sequence record 188998 | Addgene Assembled Sequence
CCCGGGTGCAAAGATGGATAAAGTTTTAAACAGAGAGGAATCTTTGCAGCTAATGGACCTTCTAGGTCTT
GAAAGGAGTGGGAATTGGCTCCGGTGCCCGTCAGTGGGCAGAGCGCACATCGCCCACAGTCCCCGAGAAG
TTGGGGGGAGGGGTCGGCAATTGATCCGGTGCCTAGAGAAGGTGGCGCGGGGTAAACTGGGAAAGTGATG
TCGTGTACTGGCTCCGCCTTTTTCCCGAGGGTGGGGGAGAACCGTATATAAGTGCAGTAGTCGCCGTGAA
CGTTCTTTTTCGCAACGGGTTTGCCGCCAGAACACAGGTAAGTGCCGTGTGTGGTTCCCGCGGGCCTGGC
CTCTTTACGGGTTATGGCCCTTGCGTGCCTTGAATTACTTCCACCTGGCTGCAGTACGTGATTCTTGATC
CCGAGCTTCGGGTTGGAAGTGGGTGGGAGAGTTCGAGGCCTTGCGCTTAAGGAGCCCCTTCGCCTCGTGC
TTGAGTTGAGGCCTGGCCTGGGCGCTGGGGCCGCCGCGTGCGAATCTGGTGGCACCTTCGCGCCTGTCTC
GCTGCTTTCGATAAGTCTCTAGCCATTTAAAATTTTTGATGACCTGCTGCGACGCTTTTTTTCTGGCAAG
ATAGTCTTGTAAATGCGGGCCAAGATCTGCACACTGGTATTTCGGTTTTTGGGGCCGCGGGCGGCGACGG
GGCCCGTGCGTCCCAGCGCACATGTTCGGCGAGGCGGGGCCTGCGAGCGCGGCCACCGAGAATCGGACGG
GGGTAGTCTCAAGCTGGCCGGCCTGCTCTGGTGCCTGGCCTCGCGCCGCCGTGTATCGCCCCGCCCTGGG
CGGCAAGGCTGGCCCGGTCGGCACCAGTTGCGTGAGCGGAAAGATGGCCGCTTCCCGGCCCTGCTGCAGG
GAGCTCAAAATGGAGGACGCGGCGCTCGGGAGAGCGGGCGGGTGAGTCACCCACACAAAGGAAAAGGGCC
TTTCCGTCCTCAGCCGTCGCTTCATGTGACTCCACGGAGTACCGGGCGCCGTCCAGGCACCTCGATTAGT
TCTCGAGCTTTTGGAGTACGTCGTCTTTAGGTTGGGGGGAGGGGTTTTATGCGATGGAGTTTCCCCACAC
TGAGTGGGTGGAGACTGAAGTTAGGCCAGCTTGGCACTTGATGTAATTCTCCTTGGAATTTGCCCTTTTT
GAGTTTGGATCTTGGTTCATTCTCAAGCCTCAGACAGTGGTTCAAAGTTTTTTTCTTCCATTTCAGGTGT
CGTGACGTACGGCCACCATGACCGAGTACAAGCCCACGGTGCGCCTCGCCACCCGCGACGACGTCCCCAG
GGCCGTACGCACCCTCGCCGCCGCGTTCGCCGACTACCCCGCCACGCGCCACACCGTCGATCCGGACCGC
CACATCGAGCGGGTCACCGAGCTGCAAGAACTCTTCCTCACGCGCGTCGGGCTCGACATCGGCAAGGTGT
GGGTCGCGGACGACGGCGCCGCCGTGGCGGTCTGGACCACGCCGGAGAGCGTCGAAGCGGGGGCGGTGTT
CGCCGAGATCGGCCCGCGCATGGCCGAGTTGAGCGGTTCCCGGCTGGCCGCGCAGCAACAGATGGAAGGC
CTCCTGGCGCCGCACCGGCCCAAGGAGCCCGCGTGGTTCCTGGCCACCGTCGGAGTCTCGCCCGACCACC
AGGGCAAGGGTCTGGGCAGCGCCGTCGTGCTCCCCGGAGTGGAGGCGGCCGAGCGCGCCGGGGTGCCCGC
CTTCCTGGAGACCTCCGCGCCCCGCAACCTCCCCTTCTACGAGCGGCTCGGCTTCACCGTCACCGCCGAC
GTCGAGGTGCCCGAAGGACCGCGCACCTGGTGCATGACCCGCAAGCCCGGTGCCTGAACGCGTTAAGTCG
ACAATCAACCTCTGGATTACAAAATTTGTGAAAGATTGACTGGTATTCTTAACTATGTTGCTCCTTTTAC
GCTATGTGGATACGCTGCTTTAATGCCTTTGTATCATGCTATTGCTTCCCGTATGGCTTTCATTTTCTCC
TCCTTGTATAAATCCTGGTTGCTGTCTCTTTATGAGGAGTTGTGGCCCGTTGTCAGGCAACGTGGCGTGG
TGTGCACTGTGTTTGCTGACGCAACCCCCACTGGTTGGGGCATTGCCACCACCTGTCAGCTCCTTTCCGG
GACTTTCGCTTTCCCCCTCCCTATTGCCACGGCGGAACTCATCGCCGCCTGCCTTGCCCGCTGCTGGACA
GGGGCTCGGCTGTTGGGCACTGACAATTCCGTGGTGTTGTCGGGGAAATCATCGTCCTTTCCTTGGCTGC
TCGCCTGTGTTGCCACCTGGATTCTGCGCGGGACGTCCTTCTGCTACGTCCCTTCGGCCCTCAATCCAGC
GGACCTTCCTTCCCGCGGCCTGCTGCCGGCTCTGCGGCCTCTTCCGCGTCTTCGCCTTCGCCCTCAGACG
AGTCGGATCTCCCTTTGGGCCGCCTCCCCGCGTCGACTTTAAGACCAATGACTTACAAGGCAGCTGTAGA
TCTTAGCCACTTTTTAAAAGAAAAGGGGGGACTGGAAGGGCTAATTCACTCCCAACGAAGACAAGATCTG
CTTTTTGCTTGTACTGGGTCTCTCTGGTTAGACCAGATCTGAGCCTGGGAGCTCTCTGGCTAACTAGGGA
ACCCACTGCTTAAGCCTCAATAAAGCTTGCCTTGAGTGCTTCAAGTAGTGTGTGCCCGTCTGTTGTGTGA
CTCTGGTAACTAGAGATCCCTCAGACCCTTTTAGTCAGTGTGGAAAATCTCTAGCAGTACGTATAGTAGT
TCATGTCATCTTATTATTCAGTATTTATAACTTGCAAAGAAATGAATATCAGAGAGTGAGAGGAACTTGT
TTATTGCAGCTTATAATGGTTACAAATAAAGCAATAGCATCACAAATTTCACAAATAAAGCATTTTTTTC
ACTGCATTCTAGTTGTGGTTTGTCCAAACTCATCAATGTATCTTATCATGTCTGGCTCTAGCTATCCCGC
CCCTAACTCCGCCCATCCCGCCCCTAACTCCGCCCAGTTCCGCCCATTCTCCGCCCCATGGCTGACTAAT
TTTTTTTATTTATGCAGAGGCCGAGGCCGCCTCGGCCTCTGAGCTATTCCAGAAGTAGTGAGGAGGCTTT
TTTGGAGGCCTAGGGACGTACCCAATTCGCCCTATAGTGAGTCGTATTACGCGCGCTCACTGGCCGTCGT
TTTACAACGTCGTGACTGGGAAAACCCTGGCGTTACCCAACTTAATCGCCTTGCAGCACATCCCCCTTTC
GCCAGCTGGCGTAATAGCGAAGAGGCCCGCACCGATCGCCCTTCCCAACAGTTGCGCAGCCTGAATGGCG
AATGGG
[124 nt withheld, positions 3367-3490]
C
[91 nt withheld, positions 3492-3582]
A
[49 nt withheld, positions 3584-3632]
CCTTTGACGTTGGAGTCCACGTTCTTT
[37 nt withheld, positions 3660-3696]
ACCCTATCTCGGTCTATTCTTTTGATTTATAAGGGATTTTGCCGATTTCGGCCTATTGGTTAAAAAATGA
GCTGATTTAACAAAAATTTAACGCGAATTTTAACAAAATATTAACGCTTACAATTTAGGTGGCACTTTTC
GGGGAAATGTGCGCGGAACCCCTATTTGTTTATTTTTCTAAATACATTCAAATATGTATCCGCTCATGAG
ACAATAACCCTGATAAATGCTTCAATAATATTGAAAAAGGAAGAGTATGAGTATTCAACATTTCCGTGTC
GCCCTTATTCCCTTTTTTGCGGCATTTTGCCTTCCTGTTTTTGCTCACCCAGAAACGCTGGTGAAAGTAA
AAGATGCTGAAGATCAGTTGGGTGCACGAGTGGGTTACATCGAACTGGATCTCAACAGCGGTAAGATCCT
TGAGAGTTTTCGCCCCGAAGAACGTTTTCCAATGATGAGCACTTTTAAAGTTCTGCTATGTGGCGCGGTA
TTATCCCGTATTGACGCCGGGCAAGAGCAACTCGGTCGCCGCATACACTATTCTCAGAATGACTTGGTTG
AGTACTCACCAGTCACAGAAAAGCATCTTACGGATGGCATGACAGTAAGAGAATTATGCAGTGCTGCCAT
AACCATGAGTGATAACACTGCGGCCAACTTACTTCTGACAACGATCGGAGGACCGAAGGAGCTAACCGCT
TTTTTGCACAACATGGGGGATCATGTAACTCGCCTTGATCGTTGGGAACCGGAGCTGAATGAAGCCATAC
CAAACGACGAGCGTGACACCACGATGCCTGTAGCAATGGCAACAACGTTGCGCAAACTATTAACTGGCGA
ACTACTTACTCTAGCTTCCCGGCAACAATTAATAGACTGGATGGAGGCGGATAAAGTTGCAGGACCACTT
CTGCGCTCGGCCCTTCCGGCTGGCTGGTTTATTGCTGATAAATCTGGAGCCGGTGAGCGTGGGTCTCGCG
GTATCATTGCAGCACTGGGGCCAGATGGTAAGCCCTCCCGTATCGTAGTTATCTACACGACGGGGAGTCA
GGCAACTATGGATGAACGAAATAGACAGATCGCTGAGATAGGTGCCTCACTGATTAAGCATTGGTAACTG
TCAGACCAAGTTTACTCATATATACTTTAGATTGATTTAAAACTTCATTTTTAATTTAAAAGGATCTAGG
TGAAGATCCTTTTTGATAATCTCATGACCAAAATCCCTTAACGTGAGTTTTCGTTCCACTGAGCGTCAGA
CCCCGTAGAAAAGATCAAAGGATCTTCTTGAGATCCTTTTTTTCTGCGCGTAATCTGCTGCTTGCAAACA
AAAAAACCACCGCTACCAGCGGTGGTTTGTTTGCCGGATCAAGAGCTACCAACTCTTTTTCCGAAGGTAA
CTGGCTTCAGCAGAGCGCAGATACCAAATACTGTTCTTCTAGTGTAGCCGTAGTTAGGCCACCACTTCAA
GAACTCTGTAGCACCGCCTACATACCTCGCTCTGCTAATCCTGTTACCAGTGGCTGCTGCCAGTGGCGAT
AAGTCGTGTCTTACCGGGTTGGACTCAAGACGATAGTTACCGGATAAGGCGCAGCGGTCGGGCTGAACGG
GGGGTTCGTGCACACAGCCCAGCTTGGAGCGAACGACCTACACCGAACTGAGATACCTACAGCGTGAGCT
ATGAGAAAGCGCCACGCTTCCCGAAGGGAGAAAGGCGGACAGGTATCCGGTAAGCGGCAGGGTCGGAACA
GGAGAGCGCACGAGGGAGCTTCCAGGGGGAAACGCCTGGTATCTTTATAGTCCTGTCGGGTTTCGCCACC
TCTGACTTGAGCGTCGATTTTTGTGATGCTCGTCAGGGGGGCGGAGCCTATGGAAAAACGCCAGCAACGC
GGCCTTTTTACGGTTCCTGGCCTTTTGCTGGCCTTTTGCTCACATGTTCTTTCCTGCGTTATCCCCTGAT
TCTGTGGATAACCGTATTACCGCCTTTGAGTGAGCTGATACCGCTCGCCGCAGCCGAACGACCGAGCGCA
GCGAGTCAGTGAGCGAGGAAGCGGAAGAGCGCCCAATACGCAAACCGCCTCTCCCCGCGCGTTGGCCGAT
TCATTAATGCAGCTGGCACGACAGGTTTCCCGACTGGAAAGCGGGCAGTGAGCGCAACGCAATTAATGTG
AGTTAGCTCACTCATTAGGCACCCCAGGCTTTACACTTTATGCTTCCGGCTCGTATGTTGTGTGGAATTG
TGAGCGGATAACAATTTCACACAGGAAACAGCTATGACCATGATTACGCCAAGCGCGCAATTAACCCTCA
CTAAAGGGAACAAAAGCTGGAGCTGCAAGCTTAATGTAGTCTTATGCAATACTCTTGTAGTCTTGCAACA
TGGTAACGATGAGTTAGCAACATGCCTTACAAGGAGAGAAAAAGCACCGTGCATGCCGATTGGTGGAAGT
AAGGTGGTACGATCGTGCCTTATTAGGAAGGCAACAGACGGGTCTGACATGGATTGGACGAACCACTGAA
TTGCCGCATTGCAGAGATATTGTATTTAAGTGCCTAGCTCGATACATAAACGGGTCTCTCTGGTTAGACC
AGATCTGAGCCTGGGAGCTCTCTGGCTAACTAGGGAACCCACTGCTTAAGCCTCAATAAAGCTTGCCTTG
AGTGCTTCAAGTAGTGTGTGCCCGTCTGTTGTGTGACTCTGGTAACTAGAGATCCCTCAGACCCTTTTAG
TCAGTGTGGAAAATCTCTAGCAGTGGCGCCCGAACAGGGACTTGAAAGCGAAAGGGAAACCAGAGGAGCT
CTCTCGACGCAGGACTCGGCTTGCTGAAGCGCGCACGGCAAGAGGCGAGGGGCGGCGACTGGTGAGTACG
CCAAAAATTTTGACTAGCGGAGGCTAGAAGGAGAGAGATGGGTGCGAGAGCGTCAGTATTAAGCGGGGGA
GAATTAGATCGCGATGGGAAAAAATTCGGTTAAGGCCAGGGGGAAAGAAAAAATATAAATTAAAACATAT
AGTATGGGCAAGCAGGGAGCTAGAACGATTCGCAGTTAATCCTGGCCTGTTAGAAACATCAGAAGGCTGT
AGACAAATACTGGGACAGCTACAACCATCCCTTCAGACAGGATCAGAAGAACTTAGATCATTATATAATA
CAGTAGCAACCCTCTATTGTGTGCATCAAAGGATAGAGATAAAAGACACCAAGGAAGCTTTAGACAAGAT
AGAGGAAGAGCAAAACAAAAGTAAGACCACCGCACAGCAAGCGGCCGCTGATCTTCAGACCTGGAGGAGG
AGATATGAGGGACAATTGGAGAAGTGAATTATATAAATATAAAGTAGTAAAAATTGAACCATTAGGAGTA
GCACCCACCAAGGCAAAGAGAAGAGTGGTGCAGAGAGAAAAAAGAGCAGTGGGAATAGGAGCTTTGTTCC
TTGGGTTCTTGGGAGCAGCAGGAAGCACTATGGGCGCAGCGTCAATGACGCTGACGGTACAGGCCAGACA
ATTATTGTCTGGTATAGTGCAGCAGCAGAACAATTTGCTGAGGGCTATTGAGGCGCAACAGCATCTGTTG
CAACTCACAGTCTGGGGCATCAAGCAGCTCCAGGCAAGAATCCTGGCTGTGGAAAGATACCTAAAGGATC
AACAGCTCCTGGGGATTTGGGGTTGCTCTGGAAAACTCATTTGCACCACTGCTGTGCCTTGGAATGCTAG
TTGGAGTAATAAATCTCTGGAACAGATTTGGAATCACACGACCTGGATGGAGTGGGACAGAGAAATTAAC
AATTACACAAGCTTAATACACTCCTTAATTGAAGAATCGCAAAACCAGCAAGAAAAGAATGAACAAGAAT
TATTGGAATTAGATAAATGGGCAAGTTTGTGGAATTGGTTTAACATAACAAATTGGCTGTGGTATATAAA
ATTATTCATAATGATAGTAGGAGGCTTGGTAGGTTTAAGAATAGTTTTTGCTGTACTTTCTATAGTGAAT
AGAGTTAGGCAGGGATATTCACCATTATCGTTTCAGACCCACCTCCCAACCCCGAGGGGACCCAGAGAGG
GCCTATTTCCCATGATTCCTTCATATTTGCATATACGATACAAGGCTGTTAGAGAGATAATTAGAATTAA
TTTGACTGTAAACACAAAGATATTAGTACAAAATACGTGACGTAGAAAGTAATAATTTCTTGGGTAGTTT
GCAGTTTTAAAATTATGTTTTAAAATGGACTATCATATGCTTACCGTAACTTGAAAGTATTTCGATTTCT
TGGCTTTATATATCTTGTGGAAAGGACGAAACACCGAAAAGTTACTACATTGCTCAGTTTTAGAGCTAGA
AATAGCAAGTTAAAATAAGGCTAGTCCGTTATCAACTTGAAAAAGTGGCACCGAGTCGGTGCTTTTTTAA
GCTTGGCGTAACTAGATCTTGAGACAAATGGCAGTATTCATCCACAATTTTAAAAGAAAAGGGGGGATTG
GGGGGTACAGTGCAGGGGAAAGAATAGTAGACATAATAGCAACAGACATACAAACTAAAGAATTACAAAA
ACAAATTACAAAAATTCAAAATTTTCGGGTTTATTACAGGGACAGCAGAGATCCACTTTGGCGCCGGCTC
GAGGGGG
