>Addgene plasmid #76572 | NME5 gRNA (BRDN0001147117) | depositor partial sequence | sequence record 144032 | Target Sequence
AAAAGTTACTACATTGCTCA
