>Addgene plasmid #76572 | NME5 gRNA (BRDN0001147117) | addgene partial sequence | sequence record 151132 | hU6-F 5'-GAGGGCCTATTTCCCATGATT-3'
GAGAGATAATTAGAATTAATTTGACTGTAAACACAAAGATATTAGTACAAAATACGTGACGTAGAAAGTA
ATAATTTCTTGGGTAGTTTGCAGTTTTAAAATTATGTTTTAAAATGGACTATCATATGCTTACCGTAACT
TGAAAGTATTTCGATTTCTTGGCTTTATATATCTTGTGGAAAGGACGAAACACCGAAAAGTTACTACATT
GCTCAGTTTTAGAGCTAGAAATAGCAAGTTAAAATAAGGCTAGTCCGTTATCAACTTGAAAAAGTGGCAC
CGAGTCGGTGCTTTTTTAAGCTTGGCGTAACTAGATCTTGAGACAAATGGCAGTATTCATCCACAATTTT
AAAAGAAAAGGGGGGATTGGGGGGTACAGTGCAGGGGAAAGAATAGTAGACATAATAGCAACAGACATAC
AAACTAAAGAATTACAAAAACAAATTACAAAAATTCAAAATTTTCGGGTTTATTACAGGGACAGCAGAGA
TCCACTTTGGCGCCGGCTCGAGGGGGCCCGGGTGCAAAGATGGATAAAGTTTTAAACAGAGAGGAATCTT
TGCAGCTAATGGACCTTCTAGGTCTTGAAAGGAGTGGGAATTGGCTCCGGTGCCCGTCAGTGGGCAGAGC
GCACATCGCCCACAGTCCCCGAGAAGTTGGGGGGAGGGGTCGGCAATTGATCCGGTGCCTAGAGAAGGTG
GCGCGGGGTAAACTGGGAAAGTGATGTCGTGTACTGGCTCCGCCTTTTTCCCGAGG
